>Addgene plasmid #62200 | pBUE411 | addgene full sequence | sequence record 395472 | Addgene NGS Result
GTAAAACGACGGCCAGTGCCAAGCTTAGTAATTCATCCAGGTCTCCAAGTTCTAGGATTTTCAGAACTGC
AACTTATTTTATCAAGGAATCTTTAAACATACGAACAGATCACTTAAAGTTCTTCTGAAGCAACTTAAAG
TTATCAGGCATGCATGGATCTTGGAGGAATCAGATGTGCAGTCAGGGACCATAGCACAAGACAGGCGTCT
TCTACTGGTGCTACCAGCAAATGCTGGAAGCCGGGAACACTGGGTACGTTGGAAACCACGTGATGTGAAG
AAGTAAGATAAACTGTAGGAGAAAAGCATTTCGTAGTGGGCCATGAAGCCTTTCAGGACATGTATTGCAG
TATGGGCCGGCCCATTACGCAATTGGACGACAACAAAGACTAGTATTAGTACCACCTCGGCTATCCACAT
AGATCAAAGCTGATTTAAAAGAGTTGTGCAGATGATCCGTGGCGTGAGACCAACCCAGTGGACATAAGCC
TGTTCGGTTCGTAAGCTGTAATGCAAGTAGCGTATGCGCTCACGCAACTGGTCCAGAACCTTGACCGAAC
GCAGCGGTGGTAACGGCGCAGTGGCGGTTTTCATGGCTTGTTATGACTGTTTTTTTGGGGTACAGTCTAT
GCCTCGGGCATCCAAGCAGCAAGCGCGTTACGCCGTGGGTCGATGTTTGATGTTATGGAGCAGCAACGAT
GTTACGCAGCAGGGCAGTCGCCCTAAAACAAAGTTAAACATCATGGGGGAAGCGGTGATCGCCGAAGTAT
CGACTCAACTATCAGAGGTAGTTGGCGTCATCGAGCGCCATCTCGAACCGACGTTGCTGGCCGTACATTT
GTACGGCTCCGCAGTGGATGGCGGCCTGAAGCCACACAGTGATATTGATTTGCTGGTTACGGTGACCGTA
AGGCTTGATGAAACAACGCGGCGAGCTTTGATCAACGACCTTTTGGAAACTTCGGCTTCCCCTGGAGAGA
GCGAGATTCTCCGCGCTGTAGAAGTCACCATTGTTGTGCACGACGACATCATTCCGTGGCGTTATCCAGC
TAAGCGCGAACTGCAATTTGGAGAATGGCAGCGCAATGACATTCTTGCAGGTATCTTCGAGCCAGCCACG
ATCGACATTGATCTGGCTATCTTGCTGACAAAAGCAAGAGAACATAGCGTTGCCTTGGTAGGTCCAGCGG
CGGAGGAACTCTTTGATCCGGTTCCTGAACAGGATCTATTTGAGGCGCTAAATGAAACCTTAACGCTATG
GAACTCGCCGCCCGACTGGGCTGGCGATGAGCGAAATGTAGTGCTTACGTTGTCCCGCATTTGGTACAGC
GCAGTAACCGGCAAAATCGCGCCGAAGGATGTCGCTGCCGACTGGGCAATGGAGCGCCTGCCGGCCCAGT
ATCAGCCCGTCATACTTGAAGCTAGACAGGCTTATCTTGGACAAGAAGAAGATCGCTTGGCCTCGCGCGC
AGATCAGTTGGAAGAATTTGTCCACTACGTGAAAGGCGAGATCACCAAGGTAGTCGGCAAATAATGTCTA
GCTAGAAATTCGTTCAAGCCGACGCCGCTTCGCGGCGCGGCTTAACTCAAGCGTTAGATGCACTAAGCAC
ATAATTGCTCACAGCCAAACTATCAGGTCAAGTCTGCTTTTATTATTTTTAAGCGTGCATAATAAGCCGG
TCTCGGTTTTAGAGCTAGAAATAGCAAGTTAAAATAAGGCTAGTCCGTTATCAACTTGAAAAAGTGGCAC
CGAGTCGGTGCTTTTTTTTTTCGTTTTGCATTGAGTTTTCTCCGTCGCATGTTTGCAGTTTTATTTTCCG
TTTTGCATTGAAATTTCTCCGTCTCATGTTTGCAGCGTGTTCAAAAAGTACGCAGCTGTATTTCACTTAT
TTACGGCGCCACATTTTCATGCCGTTTGTGCCAACTATCCCGAGCTAGTGAATACAGCTTGGCTTCACAC
AACACTGGTGACCCGCTGACCTGCTCGTACCTCGTACCGTCGTACGGCACAGCATTTGGAATTAAAGGGT
GTGATCGATACTGCTTGCTGCTAAGCTTGCATGCCTGCAGTGCAGCGTGACCCGGTCGTGCCCCTCTCTA
GAGATAATGAGCATTGCATGTCTAAGTTATAAAAAATTACCACATATTTTTTTTGTCACACTTGTTTGAA
GTGCAGTTTATCTATCTTTATACATATATTTAAACTTTACTCTACGAATAATATAATCTATAGTACTACA
ATAATATCAGTGTTTTAGAGAATCATATAAATGAACAGTTAGACATGGTCTAAAGGACAATTGAGTATTT
TGACAACAGGACTCTACAGTTTTATCTTTTTAGTGTGCATGTGTTCTCCTTTTTTTTTGCAAATAGCTTC
ACCTATATAATACTTCATCCATTTTATTAGTACATCCATTTAGGGTTTAGGGTTAATGGTTTTTATAGAC
TAATTTTTTTAGTACATCTATTTTATTCTATTTTAGCCTCTAAATTAAGAAAACTAAAACTCTATTTTAG
TTTTTTTATTTAATAATTTAGATATAAAATAGAATAAAATAAAGTGACTAAAAATTAAACAAATACCCTT
TAAGAAATTAAAAAAACTAAGGAAACATTTTTCTTGTTTCGAGTAGATAATGCCAGCCTGTTAAACGCCG
TCGACGAGTCTAACGGACACCAACCAGCGAACCAGCAGCGTCGCGTCGGGCCAAGCGAAGCAGACGGCAC
GGCATCTCTGTCGCTGCCTCTGGACCCCTCTCGAGAGTTCCGCTCCACCGTTGGACTTGCTCCGCTGTCG
GCATCCAGAAATTGCGTGGCGGAGCGGCAGACGTGAGCCGGCACGGCAGGCGGCCTCCTCCTCCTCTCAC
GGCACCGGCAGCTACGGGGGATTCCTTTCCCACCGCTCCTTCGCTTTCCCTTCCTCGCCNGCCGTAATAA
ATAGACACCCCCTCCACACCCTCTTTCCCCAACCTCGTGTTGTTCGGAGCGCACACACACACAACCAGAT
CTCCCCCAAATCCACCCGTCGGCACCTCCGCTTCAAGGTACGCCGCTCGTCCTCCCCCCCCCTCTCTACC
TTCTCTAGATCGGCGTTCCGGTCCATGGTTAGGGCCCGGTAGTTCTACTTCTGTTCATGTTTGTGTTAGA
TCCGTGTTTGTGTTAGATCCGTGCTGCTAGCGTTCGTACACGGATGCGACCTGTACGTCAGACACGTTCT
GATTGCTAACTTGCCAGTGTTTCTCTTTGGGGAATCCTGGGATGGCTCTAGCCGTTCCGCAGACGGGATC
GATTTCATGATTTTTTTTGTTTCGTTGCATAGGGTTTGGTTTGCCCTTTTCCTTTATTTCAATATATGCC
GTGCACTTGTTTGTCGGGTCATCTTTTCATGCTTTTTTTTGTCTTGGTTGTGATGATGTGGTCTGGTTGG
GCGGTCGTTCTAGATCGGAGTAGAATTCTGTTTCAAACTACCTGGTGGATTTATTAATTTTGGATCTGTA
TGTGTGTGCCATACATATTCATAGTTACGAATTGAAGATGATGGATGGAAATATCGATCTAGGATAGGTA
TACATGTTGATGCGGGTTTTACTGATGCATATACAGAGATGCTTTTTGTTCGCTTGGTTGTGATGATGTG
GTGTGGTTGGGCGGTCGTTCATTCGTTCTAGATCGGAGTAGAATACTGTTTCAAACTACCTGGTGTATTT
ATTAATTTTGGAACTGTATGTGTGTGTCATACATCTTCATAGTTACGAGTTTAAGATGGATGGAAATATC
GATCTAGGATAGGTATACATGTTGATGTGGGTTTTACTGATGCATATACATGATGGCATATGCAGCATCT
ATTCATATGCTCTAACCTTGAGTACCTATCTATTATAATAAACAAGTATGTTTTATAATTATTTTGATCT
TGATATACTTGGATGATGGCATATGCAGCAGCTATATGTGGATTTTTTTAGCCCTGCCTTCATACGCTAT
TTATTTGCTTGGTACTGTTTCTTTTGTCGATGCTCACCCTGTTGTTTGGTGTTACTTCTGCAGCCCTAGG
CCTACTAGATGGATTACAAGGACCACGACGGGGATTACAAGGACCACGACATTGATTACAAGGATGATGA
TGACAAGATGGCTCCGAAGAAGAAGAGGAAGGTTGGCATCCACGGGGTGCCAGCTGCTGACAAGAAGTAC
TCGATCGGCCTCGATATTGGGACTAACTCTGTTGGCTGGGCCGTGATCACCGACGAGTACAAGGTGCCCT
CAAAGAAGTTCAAGGTCCTGGGCAACACCGATCGGCATTCCATCAAGAAGAATCTCATTGGCGCTCTCCT
GTTCGACAGCGGCGAGACGGCTGAGGCTACGCGGCTCAAGCGCACCGCCCGCAGGCGGTACACGCGCAGG
AAGAATCGCATCTGCTACCTGCAGGAGATTTTCTCCAACGAGATGGCGAAGGTTGACGATTCTTTCTTCC
ACAGGCTGGAGGAGTCATTCCTCGTGGAGGAGGATAAGAAGCACGAGCGGCATCCAATCTTCGGCAACAT
TGTCGACGAGGTTGCCTACCACGAGAAGTACCCTACGATCTACCATCTGCGGAAGAAGCTCGTGGACTCC
ACAGATAAGGCGGACCTCCGCCTGATCTACCTCGCTCTGGCCCACATGATTAAGTTCAGGGGCCATTTCC
TGATCGAGGGGGATCTCAACCCGGACAATAGCGATGTTGACAAGCTGTTCATCCAGCTCGTGCAGACGTA
CAACCAGCTCTTCGAGGAGAACCCCATTAATGCGTCAGGCGTCGACGCGAAGGCTATCCTGTCCGCTAGG
CTCTCGAAGTCTCGGCGCCTCGAGAACCTGATCGCCCAGCTGCCGGGCGAGAAGAAGAACGGCCTGTTCG
GGAATCTCATTGCGCTCAGCCTGGGGCTCACGCCCAACTTCAAGTCGAATTTCGATCTCGCTGAGGACGC
CAAGCTGCAGCTCTCCAAGGACACATACGACGATGACCTGGATAACCTCCTGGCCCAGATCGGCGATCAG
TACGCGGACCTGTTCCTCGCTGCCAAGAATCTGTCGGACGCCATCCTCCTGTCTGATATTCTCAGGGTGA
ACACCGAGATTACGAAGGCTCCGCTCTCAGCCTCCATGATCAAGCGCTACGACGAGCACCATCAGGATCT
GACCCTCCTGAAGGCGCTGGTCAGGCAGCAGCTCCCCGAGAAGTACAAGGAGATCTTCTTCGATCAGTCG
AAGAACGGCTACGCTGGGTACATTGACGGCGGGGCCTCTCAGGAGGAGTTCTACAAGTTCATCAAGCCGA
TTCTGGAGAAGATGGACGGCACGGAGGAGCTGCTGGTGAAGCTCAATCGCGAGGACCTCCTGAGGAAGCA
GCGGACATTCGATAACGGCAGCATCCCACACCAGATTCATCTCGGGGAGCTGCACGCTATCCTGAGGAGG
CAGGAGGACTTCTACCCTTTCCTCAAGGATAACCGCGAGAAGATCGAGAAGATTCTGACTTTCAGGATCC
CGTACTACGTCGGCCCACTCGCTAGGGGCAACTCCCGCTTCGCTTGGATGACCCGCAAGTCAGAGGAGAC
GATCACGCCGTGGAACTTCGAGGAGGTGGTCGACAAGGGCGCTAGCGCTCAGTCGTTCATCGAGAGGATG
ACGAATTTCGACAAGAACCTGCCAAATGAGAAGGTGCTCCCTAAGCACTCGCTCCTGTACGAGTACTTCA
CAGTCTACAACGAGCTGACTAAGGTGAAGTATGTGACCGAGGGCATGAGGAAGCCGGCTTTCCTGTCTGG
GGAGCAGAAGAAGGCCATCGTGGACCTCCTGTTCAAGACCAACCGGAAGGTCACGGTTAAGCAGCTCAAG
GAGGACTACTTCAAGAAGATTGAGTGCTTCGATTCGGTCGAGATCTCTGGCGTTGAGGACCGCTTCAACG
CCTCCCTGGGGACCTACCACGATCTCCTGAAGATCATTAAGGATAAGGACTTCCTGGACAACGAGGAGAA
TGAGGATATCCTCGAGGACATTGTGCTGACACTCACTCTGTTCGAGGACCGGGAGATGATCGAGGAGCGC
CTGAAGACTTACGCCCATCTCTTCGATGACAAGGTCATGAAGCAGCTCAAGAGGAGGAGGTACACCGGCT
GGGGGAGGCTGAGCAGGAAGCTCATCAACGGCATTCGGGACAAGCAGTCCGGGAAGACGATCCTCGACTT
CCTGAAGAGCGATGGCTTCGCGAACCGCAATTTCATGCAGCTGATTCACGATGACAGCCTCACATTCAAG
GAGGATATCCAGAAGGCTCAGGTGAGCGGCCAGGGGGACTCGCTGCACGAGCATATCGCGAACCTCGCTG
GCTCGCCAGCTATCAAGAAGGGGATTCTGCAGACCGTGAAGGTTGTGGACGAGCTGGTGAAGGTCATGGG
CAGGCACAAGCCTGAGAACATCGTCATTGAGATGGCCCGGGAGAATCAGACCACGCAGAAGGGCCAGAAG
AACTCACGCGAGAGGATGAAGAGGATCGAGGAGGGCATTAAGGAGCTGGGGTCCCAGATCCTCAAGGAGC
ACCCGGTGGAGAACACGCAGCTGCAGAATGAGAAGCTCTACCTGTACTACCTCCAGAATGGCCGCGATAT
GTATGTGGACCAGGAGCTGGATATTAACAGGCTCAGCGATTACGACGTCGATCATATCGTTCCACAGTCA
TTCCTGAAGGATGACTCCATTGACAACAAGGTCCTCACCAGGTCGGACAAGAACCGGGGCAAGTCTGATA
ATGTTCCTTCAGAGGAGGTCGTTAAGAAGATGAAGAACTACTGGCGCCAGCTCCTGAATGCCAAGCTGAT
CACGCAGCGGAAGTTCGATAACCTCACAAAGGCTGAGAGGGGCGGGCTCTCTGAGCTGGACAAGGCGGGC
TTCATCAAGAGGCAGCTGGTCGAGACACGGCAGATCACTAAGCACGTTGCGCAGATTCTCGACTCACGGA
TGAACACTAAGTACGATGAGAATGACAAGCTGATCCGCGAGGTGAAGGTCATCACCCTGAAGTCAAAGCT
CGTCTCCGACTTCAGGAAGGATTTCCAGTTCTACAAGGTTCGGGAGATCAACAATTACCACCATGCCCAT
GACGCGTACCTGAACGCGGTGGTCGGCACAGCTCTGATCAAGAAGTACCCAAAGCTCGAGAGCGAGTTCG
TGTACGGGGACTACAAGGTTTACGATGTGAGGAAGATGATCGCCAAGTCGGAGCAGGAGATTGGCAAGGC
TACCGCCAAGTACTTCTTCTACTCTAACATTATGAATTTCTTCAAGACAGAGATCACTCTGGCCAATGGC
GAGATCCGGAAGCGCCCCCTCATCGAGACGAACGGCGAGACGGGGGAGATCGTGTGGGACAAGGGCAGGG
ATTTCGCGACCGTCAGGAAGGTTCTCTCCATGCCACAAGTGAATATCGTCAAGAAGACAGAGGTCCAGAC
TGGCGGGTTCTCTAAGGAGTCAATTCTGCCTAAGCGGAACAGCGACAAGCTCATCGCCCGCAAGAAGGAC
TGGGATCCGAAGAAGTACGGCGGGTTCGACAGCCCCACTGTGGCCTACTCGGTCCTGGTTGTGGCGAAGG
TTGAGAAGGGCAAGTCCAAGAAGCTCAAGAGCGTGAAGGAGCTGCTGGGGATCACGATTATGGAGCGCTC
CAGCTTCGAGAAGAACCCGATCGATTTCCTGGAGGCGAAGGGCTACAAGGAGGTGAAGAAGGACCTGATC
ATTAAGCTCCCCAAGTACTCACTCTTCGAGCTGGAGAACGGCAGGAAGCGGATGCTGGCTTCCGCTGGCG
AGCTGCAGAAGGGGAACGAGCTGGCTCTGCCGTCCAAGTATGTGAACTTCCTCTACCTGGCCTCCCACTA
CGAGAAGCTCAAGGGCAGCCCCGAGGACAACGAGCAGAAGCAGCTGTTCGTCGAGCAGCACAAGCATTAC
CTCGACGAGATCATTGAGCAGATTTCCGAGTTCTCCAAGCGCGTGATCCTGGCCGACGCGAATCTGGATA
AGGTCCTCTCCGCGTACAACAAGCACCGCGACAAGCCAATCAGGGAGCAGGCTGAGAATATCATTCATCT
CTTCACCCTGACGAACCTCGGCGCCCCTGCTGCTTTCAAGTACTTCGACACAACTATCGATCGCAAGAGG
TACACAAGCACTAAGGAGGTCCTGGACGCGACCCTCATCCACCAGTCGATTACCGGCCTCTACGAGACGC
GCATCGACCTGTCTCAGCTCGGGGGCGACAAGCGGCCAGCGGCGACGAAGAAGGCGGGGCAGGCGAAGAA
GAAGAAGTGAGCTCAGAGCTTTCGTTCGTATCATCGGTTTCGACAACGTTCGTCAAGTTCAATGCATCAG
TTTCATTGCGCACACACCAGAATCCTACTGAGTTTGAGTATTATGGCATTGGGAAAACTGTTTTTCTTGT
ACCATTTGTTGTGCTTGTAATTTACTGTGTTTTTTATTCGGTTTTCGCTATCGAACTGTGAAATGGAAAT
GGATGGAGAAGAGTTAATGAATGATATGGTCCTTTTGTTCATTCTCAAATTAATATTATTTGTTTTTTCT
CTTATTTGTTGTGTGTTGAATTTGAAATTATAAGAGATATGCAAACATTTTGTTTTGAGTAAAAATGTGT
CAAATCGTGGCCTCTAATGACCGAAGTTAATATGAGGAGTAAAACACTTGTAGTTGTACCATTATGCTTA
TTCACTAGGCAACAAATATATTTTCAGACCTAGAAAAGCTGCAAATGTTACTGAATACAAGTATGTCCTC
TTGTGTTTTAGACATTTATGAACTTTCCTTTATGTAATTTTCCAGAATCCTTGTCAGATTCTAATCATTG
CTTTATAATTATAGTTATACTCATGGATTTGTAGTTGAGTATGAAAATATTTTTTAATGCATTTTATGAC
TTGCCAATTGATTGACAACGAATTCGTAATCATGTCATAGCTGTTTCCTGTGTGAAATTGTTATCCGCTC
ACAATTCCACACAACATACGAGCCGGAAGCATAAAGTGTAAAGCCTGGGGTGCCTAATGAGTGAGCTAAC
TCACATTAATTGCGTTGCGCTCACTGCCCGCTTTCCAGTCGGGAAACCTGTCGTGCCAGCTGCATTAATG
AATCGGCCAACGCGCGGGGAGAGGCGGTTTGCGTATTGGCTAGAGCAGCTTGCCAACATGGTGGAGCACG
ACACTCTCGTCTACTCCAAGAATATCAAAGATACAGTCTCAGAAGACCAAAGGGCTATTGAGACTTTTCA
ACAAAGGGTAATATCGGGAAACCTCCTCGGATTCCATTGCCCAGCTATCTGTCACTTCATCAAAAGGACA
GTAGAAAAGGAAGGTGGCACCTACAAATGCCATCATTGCGATAAAGGAAAGGCTATCGTTCAAGATGCCT
CTGCCGACAGTGGTCCCAAAGATGGACCCCCACCCACGAGGAGCATCGTGGAAAAAGAAGACGTTCCAAC
CACGTCTTCAAAGCAAGTGGATTGATGTGATATCTCCACTGACGTAAGGGATGACGCACAATCCCACTAT
CCTTCGCAAGACCCTTCCTCTATATAAGGAAGTTCATTTCATTTGGAGAGGACACGCTGAAATCACCAGT
CTCTCTCTACAAATCTATCTCTCTCGAGTCTACCATGAGCCCAGAACGACGCCCGGCCGACATCCGCCGT
GCCACCGAGGCGGACATGCCGGCGGTCTGCACCATCGTCAACCACTACATCGAGACAAGCACGGTCAACT
TCCGTACCGAGCCGCAGGAACCGCAGGAGTGGACGGACGACCTCGTCCGTCTGCGGGAGCGCTATCCCTG
GCTCGTCGCCGAGGTGGACGGCGAGGTCGCCGGCATCGCCTACGCGGGCCCCTGGAAGGCACGCAACGCC
TACGACTGGACGGCCGAGTCGACCGTGTACGTCTCCCCCCGCCACCAGCGGACGGGACTGGGCTCCACGC
TCTACACCCACCTGCTGAAGTCCCTGGAGGCACAGGGCTTCAAGAGCGTGGTCGCTGTCATCGGGCTGCC
CAACGACCCGAGCGTGCGCATGCACGAGGCGCTCGGATATGCCCCCCGCGGCATGCTGCGGGCGGCCGGC
TTCAAGCACGGGAACTGGCATGACGTGGGTTTCTGGCAGCTGGACTTCAGCCTGCCGGTACCGCCCCGTC
CGGTCCTGCCCGTCACCGAGATTTGACTCGAGTTTCTCCATAATAATGTGTGAGTAGTTCCCAGATAAGG
GAATTAGGGTTCCTATAGGGTTTCGCTCATGTGTTGAGCATATAAGAAACCCTTAGTATGTATTTGTATT
TGTAAAATACTTCTATCAATAAAATTTCTAATTCCTAAAACCAAAATCCAGTACTAAAATCCAGATCCCC
CGAATTAATTCGGCGTTAATTCAGTACATTAAAAACGTCCGCAATGTGTTATTAAGTTGTCTAAGCGTCA
ATTTGTTTACACCACAATATATCCTGCCACCAGCCAGCCAACAGCTCCCCGACCGGCAGCTCGGCACAAA
ATCACCACTCGATACAGGCAGCCCATCAGTCCGGGACGGCGTCAGCGGGAGAGCCGTTGTAAGGCGGCAG
ACTTTGCTCATGTTACCGATGCTATTCGGAAGAACGGCAACTAAGCTGCCGGGTTTGAAACACGGATGAT
CTCGCGGAGGGTAGCATGTTGATTGTAACGATGACAGAGCGTTGCTGCCTGTGATCACCGCGGTTTCAAA
ATCGGCTCCGTCGATACTATGTTATACGCCAACTTTGAAAACAACTTTGAAAAAGCTGTTTTCTGGTATT
TAAGGTTTTAGAATGCAAGGAACAGTGAATTGGAGTTCGTCTTGTTATAATTAGCTTCTTGGGGTATCTT
TAAATACTGTAGAAAAGAGGAAGGAAATAATAAATGGCTAAAATGAGAATATCACCGGAATTGAAAAAAC
TGATCGAAAAATACCGCTGCGTAAAAGATACGGAAGGAATGTCTCCTGCTAAGGTATATAAGCTGGTGGG
AGAAAATGAAAACCTATATTTAAAAATGACGGACAGCCGGTATAAAGGGACCACCTATGATGTGGAACGG
GAAAAGGACATGATGCTATGGCTGGAAGGAAAGCTGCCTGTTCCAAAGGTCCTGCACTTTGAACGGCATG
ATGGCTGGAGCAATCTGCTCATGAGTGAGGCCGATGGCGTCCTTTGCTCGGAAGAGTATGAAGATGAACA
AAGCCCTGAAAAGATTATCGAGCTGTATGCGGAGTGCATCAGGCTCTTTCACTCCATCGACATATCGGAT
TGTCCCTATACGAATAGCTTAGACAGCCGCTTAGCCGAATTGGATTACTTACTGAATAACGATCTGGCCG
ATGTGGATTGCGAAAACTGGGAAGAAGACACTCCATTTAAAGATCCGCGCGAGCTGTATGATTTTTTAAA
GACGGAAAAGCCCGAAGAGGAACTTGTCTTTTCCCACGGCGACCTGGGAGACAGCAACATCTTTGTGAAA
GATGGCAAAGTAAGTGGCTTTATTGATCTTGGGAGAAGCGGCAGGGCGGACAAGTGGTATGACATTGCCT
TCTGCGTCCGGTCGATCAGGGAGGATATCGGGGAAGAACAGTATGTCGAGCTATTTTTTGACTTACTGGG
GATCAAGCCTGATTGGGAGAAAATAAAATATTATATTTTACTGGATGAATTGTTTTAGTACCTAGAATGC
ATGACCAAAATCCCTTAACGTGAGTTTTCGTTCCACTGAGCGTCAGACCCCGTAGAAAAGATCAAAGGAT
CTTCTTGAGATCCTTTTTTTCTGCGCGTAATCTGCTGCTTGCAAACAAAAAAACCACCGCTACCAGCGGT
GGTTTGTTTGCCGGATCAAGAGCTACCAACTCTTTTTCCGAAGGTAACTGGCTTCAGCAGAGCGCAGATA
CCAAATACTGTCCTTCTAGTGTAGCCGTAGTTAGGCCACCACTTCAAGAACTCTGTAGCACCGCCTACAT
ACCTCGCTCTGCTAATCCTGTTACCAGTGGCTGCTGCCAGTGGCGATAAGTCGTGTCTTACCGGGTTGGA
CTCAAGACGATAGTTACCGGATAAGGCGCAGCGGTCGGGCTGAACGGGGGGTTCGTGCACACAGCCCAGC
TTGGAGCGAACGACCTACACCGAACTGAGATACCTACAGCGTGAGCTATGAGAAAGCGCCACGCTTCCCG
AAGGGAGAAAGGCGGACAGGTATCCGGTAAGCGGCAGGGTCGGAACAGGAGAGCGCACGAGGGAGCTTCC
AGGGGGAAACGCCTGGTATCTTTATAGTCCTGTCGGGTTTCGCCACCTCTGACTTGAGCGTCGATTTTTG
TGATGCTCGTCAGGGGGGCGGAGCCTATGGAAAAACGCCAGCAACGCGGCCTTTTTACGGTTCCTGGCCT
TTTGCTGGCCTTTTGCTCACATGTTCTTTCCTGCGTTATCCCCTGATTCTGTGGATAACCGTATTACCGC
CTTTGAGTGAGCTGATACCGCTCGCCGCAGCCGAACGACCGAGCGCAGCGAGTCAGTGAGCGAGGAAGCG
GAAGAGCGCCTGATGCGGTATTTTCTCCTTACGCATCTGTGCGGTATTTCACACCGCATATGGTGCACTC
TCAGTACAATCTGCTCTGATGCCGCATAGTTAAGCCAGTATACACTCCGCTATCGCTACGTGACTGGGTC
ATGGCTGCGCCCCGACACCCGCCAACACCCGCTGACGCGCCCTGACGGGCTTGTCTGCTCCCGGCATCCG
CTTACAGACAAGCTGTGACCGTCTCCGGGAGCTGCATGTGTCAGAGGTTTTCACCGTCATCACCGAAACG
CGCGAGGCAGGGTGCCTTGATGTGGGCGCCGGCGGTCGAGTGGCGACGGCGCGGCTTGTCCGCGCCCTGG
TAGATTGCCTGGCCGTAGGCCAGCCATTTTTGAGCGGCCAGCGGCCGCGATAGGCCGACGCGAAGCGGCG
GGGCGTAGGGAGCGCAGCGACCGAAGGGTAGGCGCTTTTTGCAGCTCTTCGGCTGTGCGCTGGCCAGACA
GTTATGCACAGGCCAGGCGGGTTTTAAGAGTTTTAATAAGTTTTAAAGAGTTTTAGGCGGAAAAATCGCC
TTTTTTCTCTTTTATATCAGTCACTTACATGTGTGACCGGTTCCCAATGTACGGCTTTGGGTTCCCAATG
TACGGGTTCCGGTTCCCAATGTACGGCTTTGGGTTCCCAATGTACGTGCTATCCACAGGAAACAGACCTT
TTCGACCTTTTTCCCCTGCTAGGGCAATTTGCCCTAGCATCTGCTCCGTACATTAGGAACCGGCGGATGC
TTCGCCCTCGATCAGGTTGCGGTAGCGCATGACTAGGATCGGGCCAGCCTGCCCCGCCTCCTCCTTCAAA
TCGTACTCCGGCAGGTCATTTGACCCGATCAGCTTGCGCACGGTGAAACAGAACTTCTTGAACTCTCCGG
CGCTGCCACTGCGTTCGTAGATCGTCTTGAACAACCATCTGGCTTCTGCCTTGCCTGCGGCGCGGCGTGC
CAGGCGGTAGAGAAAACGGCCGATGCCGGGATCGATCAAAAAGTAATCGGGGTGAACCGTCAGCACGTCC
GGGTTCTTGCCTTCTGTGATCTCGCGGTACATCCAATCAGCTAGCTCGATCTCGATGTACTCCGGCCGCC
CGGTTTCGCTCTTTACGATCTTGTAGCGGCTAATCAAGGCTTCACCCTCGGATACCGTCACCAGGCGGCC
GTTCTTGGCCTTCTTCGTACGCTGCATGGCAACGTGCGTGGTGTTTAACCGAATGCAGGTTTCTACCAGG
TCGTCTTTCTGCTTTCCGCCATCGGCTCGCCGGCAGAACTTGAGTACGTCCGCAACGTGTGGACGGAACA
CGCGGCCGGGCTTGTCTCCCTTCCCTTCCCGGTATCGGTTCATGGATTCGGTTAGATGGGAAACCGCCAT
CAGTACCAGGTCGTAATCCCACACACTGGCCATGCCGGCCGGCCCTGCGGAAACCTCTACGTGCCCGTCT
GGAAGCTCGTAGCGGATCACCTCGCCAGCTCGTCGGTCACGCTTCGACAGACGGAAAACGGCCACGTCCA
TGATGCTGCGACTATCGCGGGTGCCCACGTCATAGAGCATCGGAACGAAAAAATCTGGTTGCTCGTCGCC
CTTGGGCGGCTTCCTAATCGACGGCGCACCGGCTGCCGGCGGTTGCCGGGATTCTTTGCGGATTCGATCA
GCGGCCGCTTGCCACGATTCACCGGGGCGTGCTTCTGCCTCGATGCGTTGCCGCTGGGCGGCCTGCGCGG
CCTTCAACTTCTCCACCAGGTCATCACCCAGCGCCGCGCCGATTTGTACCGGGCCGGATGGTTTGCGACC
GCTCACGCCGATTCCTCGGGCTTGGGGGTTCCAGTGCCATTGCAGGGCCGGCAGGCAACCCAGCCGCTTA
CGCCTGGCCAACCGCCCGTTCCTCCACACATGGGGCATTCCACGGCGTCGGTGCCTGGTTGTTCTTGATT
TTCCATGCCGCCTCCTTTAGCCGCTAAAATTCATCTACTCATTTATTCATTTGCTCATTTACTCTGGTAG
CTGCGCGATGTATTCAGATAGCAGCTCGGTAATGGTCTTGCCTTGGCGTACCGCGTACATCTTCAGCTTG
GTGTGATCCTCCGCCGGCAACTGAAAGTTGACCCGCTTCATGGCTGGCGTGTCTGCCAGGCTGGCCAACG
TTGCAGCCTTGCTGCTGCGTGCGCTCGGACGGCCGGCACTTAGCGTGTTTGTGCTTTTGCTCATTTTCTC
TTTACCTCATTAACTCAAATGAGTTTTGATTTAATTTCAGCGGCCAGCGCCTGGACCTCGCGGGCAGCGT
CGCCCTCGGGTTCTGATTCAAGAACGGTTGTGCCGGCGGCGGCAGTGCCTGGGTAGCTCACGCGCTGCGT
GATACGGGACTCAAGAATGGGCAGCTCGTACCCGGCCAGCGCCTCGGCAACCTCACCGCCGATGCGCGTG
CCTTTGATCGCCCGCGACACGACAAAGGCCGCTTGTAGCCTTCCATCCGTGACCTCAATGCGCTGCTTAA
CCAGCTCCACCAGGTCGGCGGTGGCCCATATGTCGTAAGGGCTTGGCTGCACCGGAATCAGCACGAAGTC
GGCTGCCTTGATCGCGGACACAGCCAAGTCCGCCGCCTGGGGCGCTCCGTCGATCACTACGAAGTCGCGC
CGGCCGATGGCCTTCACGTCGCGGTCAATCGTCGGGCGGTCGATGCCGACAACGGTTAGCGGTTGATCTT
CCCGCACGGCCGCCCAATCGCGGGCACTGCCCTGGGGATCGGAATCGACTAACAGAACATCGGCCCCGGC
GAGTTGCAGGGCGCGGGCTAGATGGGTTGCGATGGTCGTCTTGCCTGACCCGCCTTTCTGGTTAAGTACA
GCGATAACCTTCATGCGTTCCCCTTGCGTATTTGTTTATTTACTCATCGCATCATATACGCAGCGACCGC
ATGACGCAAGCTGTTTTACTCAAATACACATCACCTTTTTAGACGGCGGCGCTCGGTTTCTTCAGCGGCC
AAGCTGGCCGGCCAGGCCGCCAGCTTGGCATCAGACAAACCGGCCAGGATTTCATGCAGCCGCACGGTTG
AGACGTGCGCGGGCGGCTCGAACACGTACCCGGCCGCGATCATCTCCGCCTCGATCTCTTCGGTAATGAA
AAACGGTTCGTCCTGGCCGTCCTGGTGCGGTTTCATGCTTGTTCCTCTTGGCGTTCATTCTCGGCGGCCG
CCAGGGCGTCGGCCTCGGTCAATGCGTCCTCACGGAAGGCACCGCGCCGCCTGGCCTCGGTGGGCGTCAC
TTCCTCGCTGCGCTCAAGTGCGCGGTACAGGGTCGAGCGATGCACGCCAAGCAGTGCAGCCGCCTCTTTC
ACGGTGCGGCCTTCCTGGTCGATCAGCTCGCGGGCGTGCGCGATCTGTGCCGGGGTGAGGGTAGGGCGGG
GGCCAAACTTCACGCCTCGGGCCTTGGCGGCCTCGCGCCCGCTCCGGGTGCGGTCGATGATTAGGGAACG
CTCGAACTCGGCAATGCCGGCGAACACGGTCAACACCATGCGGCCGGCCGGCGTGGTGGTGTCGGCCCAC
GGCTCTGCCAGGCTACGCAGGCCCGCGCCGGCCTCCTGGATGCGCTCGGCAATGTCCAGTAGGTCGCGGG
TGCTGCGGGCCAGGCGGTCTAGCCTGGTCACTGTCACAACGTCGCCAGGGCGTAGGTGGTCAAGCATCCT
GGCCAGCTCCGGGCGGTCGCGCCTGGTGCCGGTGATCTTCTCGGAAAACAGCTTGGTGCAGCCGGCCGCG
TGCAGTTCGGCCCGTTGGTTGGTCAAGTCCTGGTCGTCGGTGCTGACGCGGGCATAGCCCAGCAGGCCAG
CGGCGGCGCTCTTGTTCATGGCGTAATGTCTCCGGTTCTAGTCGCAAGTATTCTACTTTATGCGACTAAA
ACACGCGACAAGAAAACGCCAGGAAAAGGGCAGGGCGGCAGCCTGTCGCGTAACTTAGGACTTGTGCGAC
ATGTCGTTTTCAGAAGACGGCTGCACTGAACGTCAGAAGCCGACTGCACTATAGCAGCGGAGGGGTTGGA
TCAAAGTACTTTGATCCCGAGGGGAACCCTGTGGTTGGCATGCACATACAAATGGACGAACGGATAAACC
TTTTCACGCCCTTTTAAATATCCGATTATTCTAATAAACGCTCTTTTCTCTTAGGTTTACCCGCCAATAT
ATCCTGTCAAACACTGATAGTTTAAACTGAAGGCGGGAAACGACAATCTGATCCAAGCTCAAGCTGCTCT
AGCATTCGCCATTCAGGCTGCGCAACTGTTGGGAAGGGCGATCGGTGCGGGCCTCTTCGCTATTACGCCA
GCTGGCGAAAGGGGGATGTGCTGCAAGGCGATTAAGTTGGGTAACGCCAGGGTTTTCCCAGTCACGACGT
T
Features (pLannotate 1.2.2; 28 found; start..end, strand, type, name):
     84..463     +  promoter       OsU3 promoter: Oryza sativa (rice) snRNA U3 promoter
    481..504     +  promoter       Pc promoter (fragment): intI1 (promoter lies within the coding sequence); class 1 integron promoter
    680..736     +  CDS            GmR (fragment): gentamycin acetyltransferase; aacC1; confers resistance to gentamycin
    747..1534    +  CDS            SmR (fragment): aminoglycoside adenylyltransferase (Murphy, 1985); aadA; confers resistance to spectinomycin and streptomycin
   1686..1761    +  misc_RNA       gRNA scaffold: guide RNA scaffold for the Streptococcus pyogenes CRISPR/Cas9 system
   2065..4053    +  promoter       Ubi promoter: maize polyubiquitin gene promoter
   4114..4133    +  CDS            2xFLAG (fragment): two tandem FLAG® epitope tags
   4189..8289    +  CDS            cas9: CAS9_STRP1 - Also known as csn1 From Streptococcus pyogenes serotype M1.
   8347..8979    +  terminator     E9 terminator: terminator and polyadenylation signal from the pea rbcS-E9 gene
   9016..9038    -  protein_bind   lac operator (fragment): The lac repressor binds to the lac operator to inhibit transcription in E. coli. This inhibition can be relieved by adding lactose or isopropyl-β-D-thiogalactopyranoside (IPTG). lac repressor encoded by lacI
   9042..9072    -  promoter       lac promoter: promoter for the E. coli lac operon
   9087..9108    -  protein_bind   CAP binding site: CAP binding activates transcription in the presence of cAMP. E. coli catabolite activator protein
   9121..9209    -  CDS            lacI (fragment): lac repressor; lacI; The lac repressor binds to the lac operator to inhibit transcription in E. coli. This inhibition can be relieved by adding lactose or isopropyl-β-D-thiogalactopyranoside (IPTG).
   9299..9644    +  promoter       CaMV 35S promoter: strong constitutive promoter from cauliflower mosaic virus
   9596..9642    +  promoter       minimal CaMV 35S promoter: minimal 35S promoter from cauliflower mosaic virus
   9695..10243   +  CDS            bar: PAT_STRHY - Experimental evidence at protein level: Swiss-Prot protein existence level 1. Inactivates phosphinothricin (PPT) by transfer of an acetyl group from acetyl CoA. Can also acetylate demethylphosphinothricin but not PTT or glutamate. This enzyme is an effector of phosphinothricin tripeptide (PTT or bialaphos) resistance. From Streptomyces hygroscopicus. Introduced by genetic manipulation and expressed in glufosinate-tolerant maize by Dekalb Genetics.
  10253..10427   +  polyA_signal   CaMV poly(A) signal: cauliflower mosaic virus polyadenylation signal
  10505..10529   -  misc_feature   LB T-DNA repeat: left border repeat from nopaline C58 T-DNA
  10954..11748   +  CDS            KanR: aminoglycoside phosphotransferase; aphA-3; confers resistance to kanamycin
  11835..12423   +  rep_origin     ori: high-copy-number ColE1/pMB1/pBR322/pUC origin of replication
  12609..12749   -  misc_feature   bom: basis of mobility region from pBR322
  12851..12890   -  CDS            rop (fragment): Rop protein, which maintains plasmids at low copy number; rop
  13093..13287   -  rep_origin     pVS1 oriV: origin of replication for the Pseudomonas plasmid pVS1 (Heeb et al., 2000)
  13353..14426   -  CDS            pVS1 RepA: replication protein from the Pseudomonas plasmid pVS1 (Heeb et al., 2000)
  14855..15484   -  CDS            pVS1 StaA: stability protein from the Pseudomonas plasmid pVS1 (Heeb et al., 2000)
  16044..16445   -  CDS            Y4CG_SINFN (fragment): Protein inferred from homology: Swiss-Prot protein existence level 3. From Sinorhizobium fredii (strain NBRC 101917 / NGR234).
  16785..16809   -  misc_feature   RB T-DNA repeat: right border repeat from nopaline C58 T-DNA
  16875..18      -  CDS            lacZα (fragment) (across the origin): LacZα fragment of β-galactosidase; lacZ fragment
