[The description below was written by a language model from this plasmid's Addgene catalogue record and pLannotate feature annotations shown in this document.]
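Description:
pBUE411 is a pCambia-derived plant binary vector of about 17 kb for CRISPR/Cas9 genome editing and gene regulation in plants, delivered as T-DNA. Outside the T-DNA borders it carries a kanamycin resistance gene for bacterial selection, a high-copy ColE1/pMB1-type origin with the pBR322 bom region for propagation in E. coli, and the pVS1 origin with its RepA replication and StaA stability genes, the standard pCambia module that maintains binary vectors in Agrobacterium.

Between the right and left border repeats lie three functional units. The first is a guide RNA cassette in which the rice U3 snRNA promoter (OsU3) is separated from the S. pyogenes gRNA scaffold by a spacer annotated as a spectinomycin/streptomycin resistance gene (aadA) with fragments of an integron Pc promoter and a gentamicin resistance gene. This segment appears to be a placeholder that is replaced when a target sequence is inserted, though the record lists the cloning method as unknown. The second unit expresses zCas9, a maize codon-optimized S. pyogenes Cas9 with an N-terminal 3×FLAG tag and nuclear localization signals at both ends. It is driven by the maize polyubiquitin (Ubi) promoter and terminated by the pea rbcS-E9 terminator. The annotation software detects only a partial FLAG match and does not call the NLS elements, which are known from the catalogue entry. The third unit is a CaMV 35S promoter–bar–CaMV poly(A) cassette conferring resistance to phosphinothricin (Basta) for selecting transformed plants. The rice and maize promoters suggest use mainly in monocots, and the vector belongs to a toolkit for multiplex plant genome editing.
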