Addgene plasmid #62200: pBUE411
Purpose: CRISPR/Cas based plant genome editing and gene regulation; expresses 3×FLAG-NLS-zCas9-NLS, gRNA scaffold for insertion of target sequence (OsU3 promoter), Bar resistance
Depositing lab: Qi-Jun Chen. Depositing organization: China Agricultural University. Publication: A CRISPR/Cas9 toolkit for multiplex genome editing in plants. Xing HL, Dong L, Wang ZP, Zhang HY, Han CY, Liu B, Wang XC, Chen QJ. BMC Plant Biol. 2014 Nov 29;14(1):327. 10.1186/s12870-014-0327-y PubMed 25432517.
Backbone
  Vector backbone: pCambia
  Backbone size w/o insert (bp): 6500
  Vector type: Plant Expression ; plant binary vector
  Selectable markers: Basta
Growth in bacteria
  Bacterial resistance: Kanamycin, 50 μg/mL
  Growth temperature: 37°C
  Growth strain: DH5alpha
  Copy number: High Copy
Gene/Insert 1
  Gene/Insert name: gRNA scaffold
  Species: Synthetic
  Promoter: OsU3
  Cloning method: Unknown
  Sequencing primers: 5′ Spect-F
Gene/Insert 2
  Gene/Insert name: zCas9
  Species: S. pyogenes
  Mutation: maize codon optimized
  Promoter: Ubi
  Tag / fusion protein: 3x FLAG (N terminal on insert); NLS (N terminal on insert); NLS (C terminal on insert)
  Cloning method: Unknown
  Sequencing primers: 5′ unknown
Terms and licenses: Academic/Nonprofit Terms; Industry Terms: Not Available to Industry
How to cite: pBUE411 was a gift from Qi-Jun Chen (Addgene plasmid # 62200 ; http://n2t.net/addgene:62200 ; RRID:Addgene_62200)
