>Addgene plasmid #62200 | pBUE411 | addgene partial sequence | sequence record 109083 | Spect-F 5'-cagcccgtcatacttgaagc-3'
AGATCGCTTGGCCTCGCGCGCAGATCAGTTGGAAGAATTTGTCCACTACGTGAAAGGCGAGATCACCAAG
GTAGTCGGCAAATAATGTCTAGCTAGAAATTCGTTCAAGCCGACGCCGCTTCGCGGCGCGGCTTAACTCA
AGCGTTAGATGCACTAAGCACATAATTGCTCACAGCCAAACTATCAGGTCAAGTCTGCTTTTATTATTTT
TAAGCGTGCATAATAAGCCGGTCTCGGTTTTAGAGCTAGAAATAGCAAGTTAAAATAAGGCTAGTCCGTT
ATCAACTTGAAAAAGTGGCACCGAGTCGGTGCTTTTTTTTTTCGTTTTGCATTGAGTTTTCTCCGTCGCA
TGTTTGCAGTTTTATTTTCCGTTTTGCATTGAAATTTCTCCGTCTCATGTTTGCAGCGTGTTCAAAAAGT
ACGCAGCTGTATTTCACTTATTTACGGCGCCACATTTTCATGCCGTTTGTGCCAACTATCCCGAGCTAGT
GAATACAGCTTGGCTTCACACAACACTGGTGACCCGCTGACCTGCTCGTACCTCGTACCGTCGTACGGCA
CAGCATTTGGAATTAAAGGGTGTGATCGATACTGCTTGCTGCTAAGCTTGCATGCCTGCAGTGCAGCGTG
ACCCGGTCGTGCCCCTCTCTAGAGATAATGAGCATTGCATGTCTAAGTTATAAAAAATTACCACATATTT
TTTTTGTCACACTTGTTTGAAGTGCAGTTTATCTATCTTTATACATATATTTAAACTTTACTCTACGAAT
AATATAATCTATAGTACTACAATAATATCAGTGTTTTAGAGAATCATATAAATGAACAGTTAGACATGGT
CTAAAGGACAATTGAGTATTTTGACAACAGGACTCTACAGTTTTATCTTTTTAGTGTGCATGTGTTCTCC
TTTTTTTTTGCAAATAGCTTCACCTATATAATACTTCATCCATTTTATTAGTACATCCATTTAGGGTTTA
GGGTTAATGG
