>Addgene plasmid #62200 | pBUE411 | addgene partial sequence | sequence record 110941 | LB-F1 5'-gtggtgtaaacaaattgacgc-3'
ATGTACTGAATTAACGCCGAATTAATTCGGGGGATCTGGATTTTAGTACTGGATTTTGGTTTTAGGAATT
AGAAATTTTATTGATAGAAGTATTTTACAAATACAAATACATACTAAGGGTTTCTTATATGCTCAACACA
TGAGCGAAACCCTATAGGAACCCTAATTCCCTTATCTGGGAACTACTCACACATTATTATGGAGAAACTC
GAGTCAAATCTCGGTGACGGGCAGGACCGGACGGGGCGGTACCGGCAGGCTGAAGTCCAGCTGCCAGAAA
CCCACGTCATGCCAGTTCCCGTGCTTGAAGCCGGCCGCCCGCAGCATGCCGCGGGGGGCATATCCGAGCG
CCTCGTGCATGCGCACGCTCGGGTCGTTGGGCAGCCCGATGACAGCGACCACGCTCTTGAAGCCCTGTGC
CTCCAGGGACTTCAGCAGGTGGGTGTAGAGCGTGGAGCCCAGTCCCGTCCGCTGGTGGCGGGGGGAGACG
TACACGGTCGACTCGGCCGTCCAGTCGTAGGCGTTGCGTGCCTTCCAGGGGCCCGCGTAGGCGATGCCGG
CGACCTCGCCGTCCACCTCGGCGACGAGCCAGGGATAGCGCTCCCGCAGACGGACGAGGTCGTCCGTCCA
CTCCTGCGGTTCCTGCGGCTCGGTACGGAAGTTGACCGTGCTTGTCTCGATGTAGTGGTTGACGATGGTG
CAGACCGCCGGCATGTCCGCCTCGGTGGCACGGCGGATGTCGGCCGGGCGTCGTTCTGGGCTCATGGTA
