>Addgene plasmid #62200 | pBUE411 | addgene partial sequence | sequence record 110945 | M13pUC-Rev 5'-AGCGGATAACAATTTCACACAGG-3'
ATCAATTGGCAAGTCATAAAATGCATTAAAAAATATTTTCATACTCAACTACAAATCCATGAGTATAACT
ATAATTATAAAGCAATGATTAGAATCTGACAAGGATTCTGGAAAATTACATAAAGGAAAGTTCATAAATG
TCTAAAACACAAGAGGACATACTTGTATTCAGTAACATTTGCAGCTTTTCTAGGTCTGAAAATATATTTG
TTGCCTAGTGAATAAGCATAATGGTACAACTACAAGTGTTTTACTCCTCATATTAACTTCGGTCATTAGA
GGCCACGATTTGACACATTTTTACTCAAAACAAAATGTTTGCATATCTCTTATAATTTCAAATTCAACAC
ACAACAAATAAGAGAAAAAACAAATAATATTAATTTGAGAATGAACAAAAGGACCATATCATTCATTAAC
TCTTCTCCATCCATTTCCATTTCACAGTTCGATAGCGAAAACCGAATAAAAAACACAGTAAATTACAAGC
ACAACAAATGGTACAAGAAAAACAGTTTTCCCAATGCCATAATACTCAAACTCAGTAGGATTCTGGTGTG
TGCGCAATGAAACTGATGCATTGAACTTGACGAACGTTGTCGAAACCGATGATACGAACGAAAGCTCTGA
GCTCACTTCTTCTTCTTCGCCTGCCCCGCCTTCTTCGTCGCCGCTGGCCGCTTGTCGCCCCCGAGCTGAG
ACAGGTCGATGCGCGTCTCGTAGAGGCCGGTAATCGACTGGTGGATGAGGGTCGCGTCCAGGACCTCCTT
AGTGCTTGTGTACCTCTTGCGATCGATAGTTGTGTCGAAGTACTTGAAAGCAGCAGG
